>Addgene plasmid #135490 | pGI3EM30 | addgene full sequence | sequence record 273794 | Addgene NGS Result
ATCTTGAAGTTAGCCTTGATGCAGTTCTTCTGCTTGTCGGCCGTGATATAGACGTAGTGGCTGTTGAAGT
TGTACTCCAGCTTGTGCCCCAGGATGTTGCCGTCCTCCTTGAAGTCGATGCCCTTCAGCTCGATGCGGTT
CACCAGGGTGTCGCCCTCGAACTTCACCTCGGCGCGGGTCTTGTAGGTACCGTCGTCCTTGAAAGAGATG
GTGCGCTCCTGGACGTAGCCTTCGGGCATGGCGGACTTGAAGAAGTCGTGCTGCTTCATGTGGTCGGGGT
AGCGGCTGAAGCAGGCCACGCCGTAGCCGAAGGTGGTCACGAGGGTGGGCCAGGGCACGGGCAGCTTGCC
GGTGGTGCAGATGAACTTCAGGGTCAGCTTGCCGTTGGTGGCATCGCCCTCGCCCTCGCCGCGGACGCTG
AACTTGTGGCCGTTTACGTCGCCGTCCAGCTCGACCAGGATGGGCACCACCCCGGTGAACAGCTCCTCGC
CCTTGCTCACCATGGATCCTCCTCCTCCTTCCTTTGCCCTCGGACGAGTGCTGGGGCGTCGGTTTCCACT
ATCGGCGAGTACTTCTACACAGCCATCGGTCCAGACGGCCGCGCTTCTGCGGGCGATTTGTGTACGCCCG
ACAGTCCCGGCTCCGGATCGGACGATTGCGTCGCATCGACCCTGCGCCCAAGCTGCATCATCGAAATTGC
CGTCAACCAAGCTCTGATAGAGTTGGTCAAGACCAATGCGGAGCATATACGCCCGGAGCCGCGGCGATCC
TGCAAGCTCCGGATGCCTCCGCTCGAAGTAGCGCGTCTGCTGCTCCATACAAGCCAACCACGGCCTCCAG
AAGAAGATGTTGGCGACCTCGTATTGGGAATCCCCGAACATCGCCTCGCTCCAGTCAATGACCGCTGTTA
TGCGGCCATTGTCCGTCAGGACATTGTTGGAGCCGAAATCCGCGTGCACGAGGTGCCGGACTTCGGGGCA
GTCCTCGGCCCAAAGCATCAGCTCATCGAGAGCCTGCGCGACGGACGCACTGACGGTGTCGTCCATCACA
GTTTGCCAGTGATACACATGGGGATCAGCAATCGCGCATATGAAATCACGCCATGTAGTGTATTGACCGA
TTCCTTGCGGTCCGAATGGGCCGAACCCGCTCGTCTGGCTAAGATCGGCCGCAGCGATCGCATCCATGGC
CTCCGCGACCGGCTGCAGAACAGCGGGCAGTTCGGTTTCAGGCAGGTCTTGCAACGTGACACCCTGTGCA
CGGCGGGAGATGCAATAGGTCAGGCTCTCGCTGAATTCCCCAATGTCAAGCACTTCCGGAATCGGGAGCG
CGGCCGATGCAAAGTGCCGATAAACATAACGATCTTTGTAGAAACCATCGGCGCAGCTATTTACCCGCAG
GACATATCCACGCCCTCCTACATCGAAGCTGAAAGCACGAGATTCTTCGCCCTCCGAGAGCTGCATCAGG
TCGGAGACGCTGTCGAACTTTTCGATCAGAAACTTCTCGACAGACGTCGCGGTGAGTTCAGGCTTTTTAC
CCATTAATTAATTTGTGTGTGTGATGGATGAGAGTGGTGCGGGTGAAAGGTCTTGGTCAAGTCGCAAAGT
GTTTGTGAAAAAGACGTAGCGGGGGAAGCGCACACACGCCCGCCTTTTATAGACGAAGCTTCGAGCAGGT
CATTTAACGATGCTTAGTAGCAATATACAATAAAGCCTAATTGGGACTAATTACGGTCACGTGAAAAACT
CACCATGTAGCCTTTTATGGAAATATTGTACACGCTACTAAGCCACTGTAATATCGGCCTCATCGTCTCC
GCTTGGAGCATAAAAGCTTGGCACTGGCCGTCGTTTTACAACGTCGTGACTGGGAAAACCCTGGCGTTAC
CCAACTTAATCGCCTTGCAGCACATCCCCCTTTCGCCAGCTGGCGTAATAGCGAAGAGGCCCGCACCGAT
CGCCCTTCCCAACAGTTGCGCAGCCTGAATGGCGAATGAGCTTGAGCTTGGATCAGATTGTCGTTTCCCG
CCTTCAGTTTAAACTATCAGTGTTTGACAGGATATATTGGCGGGTAAACCTAAGAGAAAAGAGCGTTTAT
TAGAATAATCGGATATTTAAAAGGGCGTGAAAAGGTTTATCCGTTCGTCCATTTGTATGTGCATGCCAGG
TAATAACTGATATAATTAAATTGAAGCTCTAATTTGTGAGTTTAGTATACATGCATTTACTTATAATACA
GTTTTTTAGTTTTGCTGGCCGCATCTTCTCAAATATGCTTCCCAGCCTGCTTTTCTGTAACGTTCACCCT
CTACCTTAGCATCCCTTCCCTTTGCAAATAGTCCTCTTCCAACAATAATAATGTCAGATCCTGTAGAGAC
CACATCATCCACGGTTCTATACTGTTGACCCAATGCGTCTCCCTTGTCATCTAAACCCACACCGGGTGTC
ATAATCAACCAATCGTAACCTTCATCTCTTCCACCCATGTCTCTTTGAGCAATAAAGCCGATAACAAAAT
CTTTGTCGCTCTTCGCAATGTCAACAGTACCCTTAGTATATTCTCCAGTAGATAGGGAGCCCTTGCATGA
CAATTCTGCTAGCATCAAAAGGCCTCTAGGTTCCTTTGTTACTTCTTCTGCCGCCTGCTTCAAACCGCTA
ACAATACCTGGGCCCACCACACCGTGTGCATTCGTAATGTCTGCCCATTCTGCTATTCTGTATACACCCG
CAGAGTACTGCAATTTGACTGTATTACCAATGTCAGCAAATTTTCTGTCTTCGAAGAGTAAAAAATTGTA
CTTGGCGGATAATGCCTTTAGCGGCTTAACTGTGCCCTCCATGGAAAAATCAGTCAAGATATCCACATGT
GTTTTTAGTAAACAAATTTTGGGACCTAATGCTTCAACTAACTCCAGTAATTCCTTGGTGGTACGAACAT
CCAATGAAGCACACAAGTTTGTTTGCTTTTCGTGCATGATATTAAATAGCTTGGCAGCAACAGGACTAGG
ATGAGTAGCAGCACGTTCCTTATATGTAGCTTTCGACATGATTTATCTTCGTTTCCTGCAGGTTTTTGTT
CTGTGCAGTTGGGTTAAGAATACTGGGCAATTTCATGTTTCTTCAACACTACATATGCGTATATATACCA
ATCTAAGTCTGTGCTCCTTCCTTCGTTCTTCCTTCTGTTCGGAGATTACCGAATCAAAAAAATTTCAAGG
AAACCGAAATCAAAAAAAAGAATAAAAAAAAAATGATGAATTGAAAAGGTGGTATGGTGCACTCTCAGTA
CAATCTGCTCTGATGCCGCATAGTTAAGCCAGCCCCGACACCCGCCAACACCCGCTGACGCGCCCTGACG
GGCTTGTCTGCTCCCGGCATCCGCTTACAGACAAGCTGTGACCGTCTCCGGGAGCTGCATGTGTCAGAGG
TTTTCACCGTCATCACCGAAACGCGCGAGACGAAAGGGCCTCGTGATACGCCTATTTTTATAGGTTAATG
TCATGATAATAATGGTTTCTTAGTATGATCCAATATCAAAGGAAATGATAGCATTGAAGGATGAGACTAA
TCCAATTGAGGAGTGGCAGCATATAGAACAGCTAAAGGGTAGTGCTGAAGGAAGCATACGATACCCCGCA
TGGAATGGGATAATATCACAGGAGGTACTAGACTACCTTTCATCCTACATAAATAGACGCATATAAGTAC
GCATTTAAGCATAAACACGCACTATGCCGTTCTTCTCATGTATATATATATACAGGCAACACGCAGATAT
AGGTGCGACGTGAACAGTGAGCTGTATGTGCGCAGCTCGCGTTGCATTTTCGGAAGCGCTCGTTTTCGGA
AACGCTTTGAAGTTCCTATTCCGAAGTTCCTATTCTCTAGAAAGTATAGGAACTTCAGAGCGCTTTTGAA
AACCAAAAGCGCTCTGAAGACGCACTTTCAAAAAACCAAAAACGCACCGGACTGTAACGAGCTACTAAAA
TATTGCGAATACCGCTTCCACAAACATTGCTCAAAAGTATCTCTTTGCTATATATCTCTGTGCTATATCC
CTATATAACCTACCCATCCACCTTTCGCTCCTTGAACTTGCATCTAAACTCGACCTCTACATTTTTTATG
TTTATCTCTAGTATTACTCTTTAGACAAAAAAATTGTAGTAAGAACTATTCATAGAGTGAATCGAAAACA
ATACGAAAATGTAAACATTTCCTATACGTAGTATATAGAGACAAAATAGAAGAAACCGTTCATAATTTTC
TGACCAATGAAGAATCATCAACGCTATCACTTTCTGTTCACAAAGTATGCGCAATCCACATCGGTATAGA
ATATAATCGGGGATGCCTTTATCTTGAAAAAATGCACCCGCAGCTTCGCTAGTAATCAGTAAACGCGGGA
AGTGGAGTCAGGCTTTTTTTATGGAAGAGAAAATAGACACCAAAGTAGCCTTCTTCTAACCTTAACGGAC
CTACAGTGCAAAAAGTTATCAAGAGACTGCATTATAGAGCGCACAAAGGAGAAAAAAAGTAATCTAAGAT
GCTTTGTTAGAAAAATAGCGCTCTCGGGATGCATTTTTGTAGAACAAAAAAGAAGTATAGATTCTTTGTT
GGTAAAATAGCGCTCTCGCGTTGCATTTCTGTTCTGTAAAAATGCAGCTCAGATTCTTTGTTTGAAAAAT
TAGCGCTCTCGCGTTGCATTTTTGTTTTACAAAAATGAAGCACAGATTCTTCGTTGGTAAAATAGCGCTT
TCGCGTTGCATTTCTGTTCTGTAAAAATGCAGCTCAGATTCTTTGTTTGAAAAATTAGCGCTCTCGCGTT
GCATTTTTGTTCTACAAAATGAAGCACAGATGCTTCGTTCAGGTGGCACTTTTCCTTCTGACGTTCAGTG
CAGCCGTCTTCTGAAAACGACATGTCGCACAAGTCCTAAGTTACGCGACAGGCTGCCGCCCTGCCCTTTT
CCTGGCGTTTTCTTGTCGCGTGTTTTAGTCGCATAAAGTAGAATACTTGCGACTAGAACCGGAGACATTA
CGCCATGAACAAGAGCGCCGCCGCTGGCCTGCTGGGCTATGCCCGCGTCAGCACCGACGACCAGGACTTG
ACCAACCAACGGGCCGAACTGCACGCGGCCGGCTGCACCAAGCTGTTTTCCGAGAAGATCACCGGCACCA
GGCGCGACCGCCCGGAGCTGGCCAGGATGCTTGACCACCTACGCCCTGGCGACGTTGTGACAGTGACCAG
GCTAGACCGCCTGGCCCGCAGCACCCGCGACCTACTGGACATTGCCGAGCGCATCCAGGAGGCCGGCGCG
GGCCTGCGTAGCCTGGCAGAGCCGTGGGCCGACACCACCACGCCGGCCGGCCGCATGGTGTTGACCGTGT
TCGCCGGCATTGCCGAGTTCGAGCGTTCCCTAATCATCGACCGCACCCGGAGCGGGCGCGAGGCCGCCAA
GGCCCGAGGCGTGAAGTTTGGCCCCCGCCCTACCCTCACCCCGGCACAGATCGCGCACGCCCGCGAGCTG
ATCGACCAGGAAGGCCGCACCGTGAAAGAGGCGGCTGCACTGCTTGGCGTGCATCGCTCGACCCTGTACC
GCGCACTTGAGCGCAGCGAGGAAGTGACGCCCACCGAGGCCAGGCGGCGCGGTGCCTTCCGTGAGGACGC
ATTGACCGAGGCCGACGCCCTGGCGGCCGCCGAGAATGAACGCCAAGAGGAACAAGCATGAAACCGCACC
AGGACGGCCAGGACGAACCGTTTTTCATTACCGAAGAGATCGAGGCGGAGATGATCGCGGCCGGGTACGT
GTTCGAGCCGCCCGCGCACGTCTCAACCGTGCGGCTGCATGAAATCCTGGCCGGTTTGTCTGATGCCAAG
CTGGCGGCCTGGCCGGCCAGCTTGGCCGCTGAAGAAACCGAGCGCCGCCGTCTAAAAAGGTGATGTGTAT
TTGAGTAAAACAGCTTGCGTCATGCGGTCGCTGCGTATATGATGCGATGAGTAAATAAACAAATACGCAA
GGGGAACGCATGAAGGTTATCGCTGTACTTAACCAGAAAGGCGGGTCAGGCAAGACGACCATCGCAACCC
ATCTAGCCCGCGCCCTGCAACTCGCCGGGGCCGATGTTCTGTTAGTCGATTCCGATCCCCAGGGCAGTGC
CCGCGATTGGGCGGCCGTGCGGGAAGATCAACCGCTAACCGTTGTCGGCATCGACCGCCCGACGATTGAC
CGCGACGTGAAGGCCATCGGCCGGCGCGACTTCGTAGTGATCGACGGAGCGCCCCAGGCGGCGGACTTGG
CTGTGTCCGCGATCAAGGCAGCCGACTTCGTGCTGATTCCGGTGCAGCCAAGCCCTTACGACATATGGGC
CACCGCCGACCTGGTGGAGCTGGTTAAGCAGCGCATTGAGGTCACGGATGGAAGGCTACAAGCGGCCTTT
GTCGTGTCGCGGGCGATCAAAGGCACGCGCATCGGCGGTGAGGTTGCCGAGGCGCTGGCCGGGTACGAGC
TGCCCATTCTTGAGTCCCGTATCACGCAGCGCGTGAGCTACCCAGGCACTGCCGCCGCCGGCACAACCGT
TCTTGAATCAGAACCCGAGGGCGACGCTGCCCGCGAGGTCCAGGCGCTGGCCGCTGAAATTAAATCAAAA
CTCATTTGAGTTAATGAGGTAAAGAGAAAATGAGCAAAAGCACAAACACGCTAAGTGCCGGCCGTCCGAG
CGCACGCAGCAGCAAGGCTGCAACGTTGGCCAGCCTGGCAGACACGCCAGCCATGAAGCGGGTCAACTTT
CAGTTGCCGGCGGAGGATCACACCAAGCTGAAGATGTACGCGGTACGCCAAGGCAAGACCATTACCGAGC
TGCTATCTGAATACATCGCGCAGCTACCAGAGTAAATGAGCAAATGAATAAATGAGTAGATGAATTTTAG
CGGCTAAAGGAGGCGGCATGGAAAATCAAGAACAACCAGGCACCGACGCCGTGGAATGCCCCATGTGTGG
AGGAACGGGCGGTTGGCCAGGCGTAAGCGGCTGGGTTGTCTGCCGGCCCTGCAATGGCACTGGAACCCCC
AAGCCCGAGGAATCGGCGTGAGCGGTCGCAAACCATCCGGCCCGGTACAAATCGGCGCGGCGCTGGGTGA
TGACCTGGTGGAGAAGTTGAAGGCCGCGCAGGCCGCCCAGCGGCAACGCATCGAGGCAGAAGCACGCCCC
GGTGAATCGTGGCAAGCGGCCGCTGATCGAATCCGCAAAGAATCCCGGCAACCGCCGGCAGCCGGTGCGC
CGTCGATTAGGAAGCCGCCCAAGGGCGACGAGCAACCAGATTTTTTCGTTCCGATGCTCTATGACGTGGG
CACCCGCGATAGTCGCAGCATCATGGACGTGGCCGTTTTCCGTCTGTCGAAGCGTGACCGACGAGCTGGC
GAGGTGATCCGCTACGAGCTTCCAGACGGGCACGTAGAGGTTTCCGCAGGGCCGGCCGGCATGGCCAGTG
TGTGGGATTACGACCTGGTACTGATGGCGGTTTCCCATCTAACCGAATCCATGAACCGATACCGGGAAGG
GAAGGGAGACAAGCCCGGCCGCGTGTTCCGTCCACACGTTGCGGACGTACTCAAGTTCTGCCGGCGAGCC
GATGGCGGAAAGCAGAAAGACGACCTGGTAGAAACCTGCATTCGGTTAAACACCACGCACGTTGCCATGC
AGCGTACGAAGAAGGCCAAGAACGGCCGCCTGGTGACGGTATCCGAGGGTGAAGCCTTGATTAGCCGCTA
CAAGATCGTAAAGAGCGAAACCGGGCGGCCGGAGTACATCGAGATCGAGCTAGCTGATTGGATGTACCGC
GAGATCACAGAAGGCAAGAACCCGGACGTGCTGACGGTTCACCCCGATTACTTTTTGATCGATCCCGGCA
TCGGCCGTTTTCTCTACCGCCTGGCACGCCGCGCCGCAGGCAAGGCAGAAGCCAGATGGTTGTTCAAGAC
GATCTACGAACGCAGTGGCAGCGCCGGAGAGTTCAAGAAGTTCTGTTTCACCGTGCGCAAGCTGATCGGG
TCAAATGACCTGCCGGAGTACGATTTGAAGGAGGAGGCGGGGCAGGCTGGCCCGATCCTAGTCATGCGCT
ACCGCAACCTGATCGAGGGCGAAGCATCCGCCGGTTCCTAATGTACGGAGCAGATGCTAGGGCAAATTGC
CCTAGCAGGGGAAAAAGGTCGAAAAGGTCTCTTTCCTGTGGATAGCACGTACATTGGGAACCCAAAGCCG
TACATTGGGAACCGGAACCCGTACATTGGGAACCCAAAGCCGTACATTGGGAACCGGTCACACATGTAAG
TGACTGATATAAAAGAGAAAAAAGGCGATTTTTCCGCCTAAAACTCTTTAAAACTTATTAAAACTCTTAA
AACCCGCCTGGCCTGTGCATAACTGTCTGGCCAGCGCACAGCCGAAGAGCTGCAAAAAGCGCCTACCCTT
CGGTCGCTGCGCTCCCTACGCCCCGCCGCTTCGCGTCGGCCTATCGCGGCCGCTGGCCGCTCAAAAATGG
CTGGCCTACGGCCAGGCAATCTACCAGGGCGCGGACAAGCCGCGCCGTCGCCACTCGACCGCCGGCGCCC
ACATCAAGGCACCCTGCCTCGCGCGTTTCGGTGATGACGGTGAAAACCTCTGACACATGCAGCTCCCGGA
GACGGTCACAGCTTGTCTGTAAGCGGATGCCGGGAGCAGACAAGCCCGTCAGGGCGCGTCAGCGGGTGTT
GGCGGGTGTCGGGGCGCAGCCATGACCCAGTCACGTAGCGATAGCGGAGTGTATACTGGCTTAACTATGC
GGCATCAGAGCAGATTGTACTGAGAGTGCACCATATGCGGTGTGAAATACCGCACAGATGCGTAAGGAGA
AAATACCGCATCAGGCGCTCTTCCGCTTCCTCGCTCACTGACTCGCTGCGCTCGGTCGTTCGGCTGCGGC
GAGCGGTATCAGCTCACTCAAAGGCGGTAATACGGTTATCCACAGAATCAGGGGATAACGCAGGAAAGAA
CATGTGAGCAAAAGGCCAGCAAAAGGCCAGGAACCGTAAAAAGGCCGCGTTGCTGGCGTTTTTCCATAGG
CTCCGCCCCCCTGACGAGCATCACAAAAATCGACGCTCAAGTCAGAGGTGGCGAAACCCGACAGGACTAT
AAAGATACCAGGCGTTTCCCCCTGGAAGCTCCCTCGTGCGCTCTCCTGTTCCGACCCTGCCGCTTACCGG
ATACCTGTCCGCCTTTCTCCCTTCGGGAAGCGTGGCGCTTTCTCATAGCTCACGCTGTAGGTATCTCAGT
TCGGTGTAGGTCGTTCGCTCCAAGCTGGGCTGTGTGCACGAACCCCCCGTTCAGCCCGACCGCTGCGCCT
TATCCGGTAACTATCGTCTTGAGTCCAACCCGGTAAGACACGACTTATCGCCACTGGCAGCAGCCACTGG
TAACAGGATTAGCAGAGCGAGGTATGTAGGCGGTGCTACAGAGTTCTTGAAGTGGTGGCCTAACTACGGC
TACACTAGAAGGACAGTATTTGGTATCTGCGCTCTGCTGAAGCCAGTTACCTTCGGAAAAAGAGTTGGTA
GCTCTTGATCCGGCAAACAAACCACCGCTGGTAGCGGTGGTTTTTTTGTTTGCAAGCAGCAGATTACGCG
CAGAAAAAAAGGATCTCAAGAAGATCCTTTGATCTTTTCTACGGGGTCTGACGCTCAGTGGAACGAAAAC
TCACGTTAAGGGATTTTGGTCATGCAGGATCATGAATTAATTCTTAGAAAAACTCATCGAGCATCAAATG
AAACTGCAATTTATTCATATCAGGATTATCAATACCATATTTTTGAAAAAGCCGTTTCTGTAATGAAGGA
GAAAACTCACCGAGGCAGTTCCATAGGATGGCAAGATCCTGGTATCGGTCTGCGATTCCGACTCGTCCAA
CATCAATACAACCTATTAATTTCCCCTCGTCAAAAATAAGGTTATCAAGTGAGAAATCACCATGAGTGAC
GACTGAATCCGGTGAGAATGGCAAAAGTTTATGCATTTCTTTCCAGACTTGTTCAACAGGCCAGCCATTA
CGCTCGTCATCAAAATCACTCGCATCAACCAAACCGTTATTCATTCGTGATTGCGCCTGAGCGAGACGAA
ATACGCGATCGCTGTTAAAAGGACAATTACAAACAGGAATCGAATGCAACCGGCGCAGGAACACTGCCAG
CGCATCAACAATATTTTCACCTGAATCAGGATATTCTTCTAATACCTGGAATGCTGTTTTCCCGGGGATC
GCAGTGGTGAGTAACCATGCATCATCAGGAGTACGGATAAAATGCTTGATGGTCGGAAGAGGCATAAATT
CCGTCAGCCAGTTTAGTCTGACCATCTCATCTGTAACATCATTGGCAACGCTACCTTTGCCATGTTTCAG
AAACAACTCTGGCGCATCGGGCTTCCCATACAATCGATAGATTGTCGCACCTGATTGCCCGACATTATCG
CGAGCCCATTTATACCCATATAAATCAGCATCCATGTTGGAATTTAATCGCGGCCTAGAGCAAGACGTTT
CCCGTTGAATATGGCTCATAACACCCCTTGTATTACTGTTTATGTAAGCAGACAGTTTTATTGTTCATGA
TCTGGATCACAGGCAGCAACGCTCTGTCATCGTTACAATCAACATGCTACCCTCCGCGAGATCATCCGTG
TTTCAAACCCGGCAGCTTAGTTGCCGTTCTTCCGAATAGCATCGGTAACATGAGCAAAGTCTGCCGCCTT
ACAACGGCTCTCCCGCTGACGCCGTCCCGGACTGATGGGCTGCCTGTATCGAGTGGTGATTTTGTGCCGA
GCTGCCGGTCGGGGAGCTGTTGGCTGGCTGGTGGCAGGATATATTGTGGTGTAAACAAATTGACGCTTAG
ACAACTTAATAACACATTGCGGACGTTTTTAATGTACTGAATTAACGCCGAATTGCTCTAGCCAATACGC
AAACCGCCTCTCCCCGCGCGTTGGCCGATTCATTAATGCAGCTGGCACGACAGGTTTCCCGACTGGAAAG
CGGGCAGTGAGCGCAACGCAATTAATGTGAGTTAGCTCACTCATTAGGCACCCCAGGCTTTACACTTTAT
GCTTCCGGCTCGTATGTTGTGTGGAATTGTGAGCGGATAACAATTTCACACAGGAAACAGCTATGACATG
ATTACGAATTCCCGGTAGAGGTGTGGTCAATAAGAGCGACCTCATACTATACCTGAGAAAGCAACCTGAC
CTACAGGAAAGAGTTACTCAAGAATAAGAATTTTCGTTTTAAAACCTAAGAGTCACTTTAAAATTTGTAT
ACACTTATTTTTTTTATAACTTATTTAATAATAAAAATCATAAATCATAAGAAATTCGCTTATTTAGAAG
TGGCGCGCCTGTACAGCTCGTCCATGCCATGTGTAATCCCGGCGGCGGTCACGAACTCCAGCAGGACCAT
GTGATCGCGCTTCTCGTTGGGGTCTTTGCTCAGCTTGGACTGATGGCTCAGGTAGTGGTTGTCGGGCAGC
AGCACGGGGCCGTCGCCGATGGGGGTGTTCTGCTGGTAGTGGTCGGCGAGCTGCACGCTGCCGTCCTCAA
CGTTGTGGCGG
Features (pLannotate 1.2.2; 23 found; start..end, strand, type, name):
    519..1538    -  CDS            HygR: aminoglycoside phosphotransferase from E. coli; aph(4)-Ia; confers resistance to hygromycin
   1842..1996    +  CDS            lacZα (fragment): LacZα fragment of β-galactosidase; lacZ fragment
   2055..2079    +  misc_feature   RB T-DNA repeat: right border repeat from nopaline C58 T-DNA
   2246..3049    -  CDS            URA3: orotidine-5'-phosphate decarboxylase, required for uracil biosynthesis; S. cerevisiae URA3; yeast auxotrophic marker, counterselectable with 5-fluoroorotic acid (5-FOA)
   3050..3265    -  promoter       URA3 promoter: S. cerevisiae URA3
   3273..3322    -  misc_feature   bom (fragment): basis of mobility region from pBR322
   3424..3459    -  CDS            rop (fragment): Rop protein, which maintains plasmids at low copy number; rop
   3527..4869    +  rep_origin     2μ ori: yeast 2μ plasmid origin of replication
   5069..5470    +  CDS            Y4CG_SINFN (fragment): Protein inferred from homology: Swiss-Prot protein existence level 3. From Sinorhizobium fredii (strain NBRC 101917 / NGR234).
   6030..6659    +  CDS            pVS1 StaA: stability protein from the Pseudomonas plasmid pVS1 (Heeb et al., 2000)
   7088..8161    +  CDS            pVS1 RepA: replication protein from the Pseudomonas plasmid pVS1 (Heeb et al., 2000)
   8227..8421    +  rep_origin     pVS1 oriV: origin of replication for the Pseudomonas plasmid pVS1 (Heeb et al., 2000)
   8624..8663    +  CDS            rop (fragment): Rop protein, which maintains plasmids at low copy number; rop
   8765..8905    +  misc_feature   bom: basis of mobility region from pBR322
   9091..9679    -  rep_origin     ori: high-copy-number ColE1/pMB1/pBR322/pUC origin of replication
   9774..10589   -  CDS            KanR: aminoglycoside phosphotransferase; aph(3')-Ia; confers resistance to kanamycin in bacteria or G418 (Geneticin®) in eukaryotes
  10882..10906   +  misc_feature   LB T-DNA repeat: left border repeat from nopaline C58 T-DNA
  10982..11070   +  CDS            lacI (fragment): lac repressor; lacI; The lac repressor binds to the lac operator to inhibit transcription in E. coli. This inhibition can be relieved by adding lactose or isopropyl-β-D-thiogalactopyranoside (IPTG).
  11083..11104   +  protein_bind   CAP binding site: CAP binding activates transcription in the presence of cAMP. E. coli catabolite activator protein
  11119..11149   +  promoter       lac promoter: promoter for the E. coli lac operon
  11153..11175   +  protein_bind   lac operator (fragment): The lac repressor binds to the lac operator to inhibit transcription in E. coli. This inhibition can be relieved by adding lactose or isopropyl-β-D-thiogalactopyranoside (IPTG). lac repressor encoded by lacI
  11212..11399   -  terminator     ADH1 terminator: S. cerevisiae ADH1; transcription terminator for the S. cerevisiae alcohol dehydrogenase 1 (ADH1) gene
  11418..503     -  CDS            mClover3 (across the origin): mClover3 is a basic (constitutively fluorescent) green/yellow fluorescent protein published in 2016, derived from Aequorea victoria. It is reported to be a rapidly-maturing monomer with high acid sensitivity.
