[The description below was written by a language model from this plasmid's Addgene catalogue record and pLannotate feature annotations shown in this document.]
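Description:
pGI3EM30 is an Agrobacterium binary (T-DNA) vector of about 11.6 kb, built on pGI3EM18, a derivative of the pGI3 backbone, for genetic transformation of the chytrid fungus Spizellomyces punctatus. The backbone is a three-host shuttle. A high-copy ColE1/pUC-type origin and a kanamycin resistance gene support propagation in E. coli. The pVS1 replication module (oriV, RepA and the StaA stability protein) maintains the plasmid in Agrobacterium, with strain EHA105 recorded as the delivery strain. A yeast 2μ origin and a URA3 marker with its own promoter allow maintenance in S. cerevisiae; this would suit assembly by yeast recombination, although the record lists the cloning method only as ligation-independent cloning. All of these maintenance elements lie outside the nopaline-type left and right border repeats.

Between the borders sits the payload. It is a hygromycin phosphotransferase (hph) open reading frame fused at its C terminus to the green/yellow fluorescent protein mClover3, followed by the S. cerevisiae ADH1 terminator. Expression is driven by the S. punctatus histone H2A/H2B divergent promoter, with the H2B side recorded as driving the fusion. The automated annotation does not label this promoter, but it would be expected in the unannotated stretch upstream of the HygR coding sequence. The insert name lists hph twice around the promoter, but the feature table detects only one HygR sequence, so any second copy is not supported by the annotation. Remnants of a lacZα/lac promoter cloning region flank the cassette.

After Agrobacterium-mediated transfer, the fusion provides both hygromycin selection and a fluorescent readout from a single protein. This makes the plasmid useful for establishing transformation and testing promoter activity in chytrids.
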