Addgene plasmid #135490: pGI3EM30
Purpose: Agrobacterium T-DNA with Spun H2Bpr driving hph-mClover3
Depositing lab: Nicolas Buchler. Depositing organization: North Carolina State University. Publication: Genetic transformation of Spizellomyces punctatus, a resource for studying chytrid biology and evolutionary cell biology. Medina EM, Robinson KA, Bellingham-Johnstun K, Ianiri G, Laplante C, Fritz-Laylin LK, Buchler NE. Elife. 2020 May 11;9. pii: 52741. doi: 10.7554/eLife.52741. PubMed 32392127.
Backbone
  Vector backbone: pGI3EM18
  Backbone size w/o insert (bp): 10906
  Total vector size (bp): 11629
  Vector type: Bacterial Expression, Yeast Expression
  Selectable markers: Hygromycin
Growth in bacteria
  Bacterial resistance: Kanamycin, 50 μg/mL
  Growth temperature: 37°C
  Growth strain: DH5alpha
  Growth instructions: Used in Agrobacterium EHA105 for transformation
  Copy number: High Copy
Gene/Insert
  Gene/Insert name: hph SpunH2A/Bpr hph-mClover3
  Species: S. cerevisiae (budding yeast); Spizellomyces punctatus
  Promoter: SpunH2A/Bpr (divergent)
  Tag / fusion protein: mClover3 (C terminal on insert)
  Cloning method: Ligation Independent Cloning
  Sequencing primers: 5′ cttgtatggagcagcagacg; 3′ caggaaacagctatgac
Terms and licenses: Academic/Nonprofit Terms; Industry Terms: Not Available to Industry
Depositor comments: mClover3 was obtained by PCR of pKK-mClover3-TEV (Addgene plasmid \# 105778), a plasmid created by the Dziembowski lab The pGI3 vector was a gift from Giuseppe Ianiri
How to cite: pGI3EM30 was a gift from Nicolas Buchler (Addgene plasmid # 135490 ; http://n2t.net/addgene:135490 ; RRID:Addgene_135490)
